>Addgene plasmid #17847 | MDH1-miR-181a1-H2Kb2 | depositor full sequence | sequence record 8744 | Author sequence
TGAAAGACCCCACCTGTAGGTTTGGCAAGCTAGCTTAAGTAACGCCATTTTGCAAGGCATGGAAAATACA
TAACTGAGAATAGAGAAGTTCAGATCAAGGTTAGGAACAGAGAGACAGCAGAATATGGGCCAAACAGGAT
ATCTGTGGTAAGCAGTTCCTGCCCCGGCTCAGGGCCAAGAACAGATGGTCCCCAGATGCGGTCCCGCCCT
CAGCAGTTTCTAGAGAACCATCAGATGTTTCCAGGGTGCCCCAAGGACCTGAAAATGACCCTGTGCCTTA
TTTGAACTAACCAATCAGTTCGCTTCTCGCTTCTGTTCGCGCGCTTCTGCTCCCCGAGCTCAATAAAAGA
GCCCACAACCCCTCACTCGGCGCGCCAGTCCTCCGATAGACTGCGTCGCCCGGGTACCCGTATTCCCAAT
AAAGCCTCTTGCTGTTTGCATCCGAATCGTGGACTCGCTGATCCTTGGGAGGGTCTCCTCAGATTGATTG
ACTGCCCACCTCGGGGGTCTTTCATTTGGAGGTTCCACCGAGATTTGGAGACCCCTGCCTAGGGACCACC
GACCCCCCCGCCGGGAGGTAAGCTGGCCAGCGGTCGTTTCGTGTCTGTCTCTGTCTTTGTGCGTGTTTGT
GCCGGCATCTAATGTTTGCGCCTGCGTCTGTACTAGTTAGCTAACTAGCTCTGTATCTGGCGGACCCGTG
GTGGAACTGACGAGTTCTGAACACCCGGCCGCAACCCTGGGAGACGTCCCAGGGACTTTGGGGGCCGTTT
TTGTGGCCCGACCTGAGGAAGGGAGTCGATGTGGAATCCGACCCCGTCAGGATATGTGGTTCTGGTAGGA
GACGAGAACCTAAAACAGTTCCCGCCTCCGTCTGAATTTTTGCTTTCGGTTTGGAACCGAAGCCGCGCGT
CTTGTCTGCTGCAGCGCTGCAGCATCGTTCTGTGTTGTCTCTGTCTGACTGTGTTTCTGTATTTGTCTGA
AAATTAGGGCCAGACTGTTACCACTCCCTTAAGTTTGACCTTAGGTCACTGGAAAGATGTCGAGCGGATC
GCTCACAACCAGTCGGTAGATGTCAAGAAGAGACGTTGGGTTACCTTCTGCTCTGCAGAATGGCCAACCT
TTAACGTCGGATGGCCGCGAGACGGCACCTTTAACCGAGACCTCATCACCCAGGTTAAGATCAAGGTCTT
TTCACCTGGCCCGCATGGACACCCAGACCAGGTCCCCTACATCGTGACCTGGGAAGCCTTGGCTTTTGAC
CCCCCTCCCTGGGTCAAGCCCTTTGTACACCCTAAGCCTCCGCCTCCTCTTCCTCCATCCGCCCCGTCTC
TCCCCCTTGAACCTCCTCGTTCGACCCCGCCTCGATCCTCCCTTTATCCAGCCCTCACTCCTTCTCTAGG
CGCCGGAATTAGATCTTATATGGGGCACCCCCGCCCCTTGTAAACTTCCCTGACCCTGACATGACAAGAG
TTACTAACAGCCCCTCTCTCCAAGCTCACTTACAGGCTCTCTACTTAGTCCAGCACGAAGTCTGGAGACC
TCTGGCGGCAGCCTACCAAGAACAACTGGACCGACCGGTGGTACCTCACCCTTACCGAGTCGGCGACACA
GTGTGGGTCCGCCGACACCAGACTAAGAACCTAGAACCTCGCTGGAAAGGACCTTACACAGTCCTGCTGA
CCACCCCCACCGCCCTCAAAGTAGACGGCATCGCAGCTTGGATACACGCCGCCCACGTGAAGGCTGCCGA
CCCCGGGGGTGGACCATCCTCTAGACTGCCGGATCAATTCCTACCGGGTAGGGGAGGCGCTTTTCCCAAG
GCAGTCTGGAGCATGCGCTTTAGCGGCCCCGCTGGGCACTTGGCGCTACACAAGTGGCCTCTGGCCTCGC
ACACATTCCACATCCACCGGTAGGCGCCAACCGGCTCCGTTCTTTGGTGGCCCCTTCGCGCCACCTTCTA
CTCCTCCCCTAGTCAGGAAGTTCCCCCCCGCCCCGCAGCTCGCGTCGTGCAGGACGTGACAAATGGAAGT
AGCACGTCTCACTAGTCTCGTGCAGATGGACAGCACCGCTGAGCAATGGAAGCGGGTAGGCCTTTGGGGC
AGCGGCCAATAGCAGCTTTGGCTCCTTCGCTTTCTGGGCTCAGAGGCTGGGAAGGGGTGGGTCCGGGGGC
GGGCTCAGGGGCGGGCTCAGGGGCGGGGCGGGCGCCCGAAGGTCCTCCGGAGGCCCGGCATTCTGCACGC
TTCAAAAGCGCACGTCTGCCGCGCTGTTCTCCTCTTCCTCATCTCCGGGCCTTTCGACCTGCACCATGGT
ACCGTGCACGCTGCTCCTGCTGTTGGCGGCCGCCCTGGCTCCGACTCAGACCCGCGCGGGCCCACACTCG
CTGAGGTATTTCGTCACCGCCGTGTCCCGGCCCGGCCTCGGGGAGCCCCGGTACATGGAAGTCGGCTACG
TGGACGACACGGAGTTCGTGCGCTTCGACAGCGACGCGGAGAATCCGAGATATGAGCCGCGGGCGCGGTG
GATGGAGCAGGAGGGGCCCGAGTATTGGGAGCGGGAGACACAGAAAGCCAAGGGCAATGAGCAGAGTTTC
CGAGTGGACCTGAGGACCCTGCTCGGCTACTACAACCAGAGCAAGGGCGGCTCTCACACTATTCAGGTGA
TCTCTGGCTGTGAAGTGGGGTCCGACGGGCGACTCCTCCGCGGGTACCAGCAGTACGCCTACGACGGCTG
CGATTACATCGCCCTGAACGAAGACCTGAAAACGTGGACGGCGGCGGACATGGCGGCGCTGATCACCAAA
CACAAGTGGGAGCAGGCTGGTGAAGCAGAGAGACTCAGGGCCTACCTGGAGGGCACGTGCGTGGAGTGGC
TCCGCAGATACCTGAAGAACGGGAACGCGACGCTGCTGCGCACAGATTCCCCAAAGGCCCATGTGACCCA
TCACAGCAGACCTGAAGATAAAGTCACCCTGAGGTGCTGGGCCCTGGGCTTCTACCCTGCTGACATCACC
CTGACCTGGCAGTTGAATGGGGAGGAGCTGATCCAGGACATGGAGCTTGTGGAGACCAGGCCTGCAGGGG
ATGGAACCTTCCAGAAGTGGGCATCTGTGGTGGTGCCTCTTGGGAAGGAGCAGTATTACACATGCCATGT
GTACCATCAGGGGCTGCCTGAGCCCCTCACCCTGAGATGGGAGCCTCCTCCATCCACTGTCTCCAACATG
GCGACCGTTGCTGTTCTGGTTGTCCTTGGAGCTGCAATAGTCACTGGAGCTGTGGTGGCTTTTGTGATGA
AGATGAGAAGGAGAAACACAGGTGGAAAAGGAGGGTAGTAACGCGTGAGATACGTAAAACAATTGAAGAT
CTAGTCGACCAATTCCGGTTATTTTCCACCATATTGCCGTCTTTTGGCAATGTGAGGGCCCGGAAACCTG
GCCCTGTCTTCTTGACGAGCATTCCTAGGGGTCTTTCCCCTCTCGCCAAAGGAATGCAAGGTCTGTTGAA
TGTCGTGAAGGAAGCAGTTCCTCTGGAAGCTTCTTGAAGACAAACAACGTCTGTAGCGACCCTTTGCAGG
CAGCGGAACCCCCCACCTGGCGACAGGTGCCTCTGCGGCCAAAAGCCACGTGTATAAGATACACCTGCAA
AGGCGGCACAACCCCAGTGCCACGTTGTGAGTTGGATAGTTGTGGAAAGAGTCAAATGGCTCTCCTCAAG
CGTATTCAACAAGGGGCTGAAGGATGCCCAGAAGGTACCCCATTGTATGGGATCTGATCTGGGGCCTCGG
TGCACATGCTTTACATGTGTTTAGTCGAGGTTAAAAAACGTCTAGGCCCCCCGAACCACGGGGACGTGGT
TTTCCTTTGAAAAACACGATGATAATACCATGAAAACATTTAACATTTCTCAACAGGATCTAGAATTAGT
AGAAGTAGCGACAGAGAAGATTACAATGCTTTATGAGGATAATAAACATCATGTGGGAGCGGCAATTCGT
ACGAAAACAGGAGAAATCATTTCGGCAGTACATATTGAAGCGTATATAGGACGAGTAACTGTTTGTGCAG
AAGCCATTGCGATTGGTAGTGCAGTTTCGAATGGACAAAAGGATTTTGACACGATTGTAGCTGTTAGACA
CCCTTATTCTGACGAAGTAGATAGAAGTATTCGAGTGGTAAGTCCTTGTGGTATGTGTAGGGAGTTGATT
TCAGACTATGCACCAGATTGTTTTGTGTTAATAGAAATGAATGGCAAGTTAGTCAAAACTACGATTGAAG
AACTCATTCCACTCAAATATACCCGAAATTAATGAGTTAACTTAATTAAGAATTGCGGCCGCGTCGACCT
GCAGCCAAGCTTATCGATAAAATAAAAGATTTTATTTAGTCTCCAGAAAAAGGGGGGAATGAAAGACCCC
ACCTGTAGGTTTGGCAAGAATTCGTTTTATCGATAAAATAAAAGATTTTATTTAGTCTCCAGAAAAAGGG
GGGAATGAAAGACCCCACCTGTAGGTTTGGCAAGAATTCTAGGAATTCTTAATTAAAAAAGAATCCTGTC
GGGTCCTGCTTTGCGGTTCTGTCTTCAGCAAACGCAGAGGGCCATGGAGTAGATGATGGTTAGCTATAGG
GTACAATCAACGGTCGATGGTTTTTATTTGAATTCCAAACTCACCGACAGCGTTGAATGTTCACTGAAGC
AACCTGTGAGGCAGAGATGTGCTGATTTAAACAGTATCTGTGGGAGTCTGGAGCAGGAGGGAGGCAGAGG
AAAGCCCAATCCTTTAACCAAACCTGTCACACTCGAGTGGTCTCATACAGAACTTATAAGATTCCCAAAT
CCAAAGACATTTCACGTTTATGGTGATTTCCCAGAACACATAGCGACATGCAAATATTGGGATCCGCTAG
CTTAAGTAACGCCATTTTGCAAGGCATGGAAAATACATAACTGAGAATAGAGAAGTTCAGATCAAGGTTA
GGAACAGAGAGACAGCAGAATATGGGCCAAACAGGATATCTGTGGTAAGCAGTTCCTGCCCCGGCTCAGG
GCCAAGAACAGATGGTCCCCAGATGCGGTCCCGCCCTCAGCAGTTTCTAGAGAACCATCAGATGTTTCCA
GGGTGCCCCAAGGACCTGAAAATGACCCTGTGCCTTATTTGAACTAACCAATCAGTTCGCTTCTCGCTTC
TGTTCGCGCGCTTCTGCTCCCCGAGCTCAATAAAAGAGCCCACAACCCCTCACTCGGCGCGCCAGTCCTC
CGATAGACTGCGTCGCCCGGGTACCCGTGTATCCAATAAACCCTCTTGCAGTTGCATCCGACTTGTGGTC
TCGCTGTTCCTTGGGAGGGTCTCCTCTGAGTGATTGACTACCCGTCAGCGGGGGTCTTTCATGGGTAACA
GTTTCTTGAAGTTGGAGAACAACATTCTGAGGGTAGGAGTCGAATATTAAGTAATCCTGACTCAATTAGC
CACTGTTTTGAATCCACATACTCCAATACTCCTGAAATAGTTCATTATGGACAGCGCAGAAGAGCTGGGG
AGAATTAATTCGTAATCATGGTCATAGCTGTTTCCTGTGTGAAATTGTTATCCGCTCACAATTCCACACA
ACATACGAGCCGGAAGCATAAAGTGTAAAGCCTGGGGTGCCTAATGAGTGAGCTAACTCACATTAATTGC
GTTGCGCTCACTGCCCGCTTTCCAGTCGGGAAACCTGTCGTGCCAGCTGCATTAATGAATCGGCCAACGC
GCGGGGAGAGGCGGTTTGCGTATTGGGCGCTCTTCCGCTTCCTCGCTCACTGACTCGCTGCGCTCGGTCG
TTCGGCTGCGGCGAGCGGTATCAGCTCACTCAAAGGCGGTAATACGGTTATCCACAGAATCAGGGGATAA
CGCAGGAAAGAACATGTGAGCAAAAGGCCAGCAAAAGGCCAGGAACCGTAAAAAGGCCGCGTTGCTGGCG
TTTTTCCATAGGCTCCGCCCCCCTGACGAGCATCACAAAAATCGACGCTCAAGTCAGAGGTGGCGAAACC
CGACAGGACTATAAAGATACCAGGCGTTTCCCCCTGGAAGCTCCCTCGTGCGCTCTCCTGTTCCGACCCT
GCCGCTTACCGGATACCTGTCCGCCTTTCTCCCTTCGGGAAGCGTGGCGCTTTCTCATAGCTCACGCTGT
AGGTATCTCAGTTCGGTGTAGGTCGTTCGCTCCAAGCTGGGCTGTGTGCACGAACCCCCCGTTCAGCCCG
ACCGCTGCGCCTTATCCGGTAACTATCGTCTTGAGTCCAACCCGGTAAGACACGACTTATCGCCACTGGC
AGCAGCCACTGGTAACAGGATTAGCAGAGCGAGGTATGTAGGCGGTGCTACAGAGTTCTTGAAGTGGTGG
CCTAACTACGGCTACACTAGAAGGACAGTATTTGGTATCTGCGCTCTGCTGAAGCCAGTTACCTTCGGAA
AAAGAGTTGGTAGCTCTTGATCCGGCAAACAAACCACCGCTGGTAGCGGTGGTTTTTTTGTTTGCAAGCA
GCAGATTACGCGCAGAAAAAAAGGATCTCAAGAAGATCCTTTGATCTTTTCTACGGGGTCTGACGCTCAG
TGGAACGAAAACTCACGTTAAGGGATTTTGGTCATGAGATTATCAAAAAGGATCTTCACCTAGATCCTTT
TAAATTAAAAATGAAGTTTTAAATCAATCTAAAGTATATATGAGTAAACTTGGTCTGACAGTTACCAATG
CTTAATCAGTGAGGCACCTATCTCAGCGATCTGTCTATTTCGTTCATCCATAGTTGCCTGACTCCCCGTC
GTGTAGATAACTACGATACGGGAGGGCTTACCATCTGGCCCCAGTGCTGCAATGATACCGCGAGACCCAC
GCTCACCGGCTCCAGATTTATCAGCAATAAACCAGCCAGCCGGAAGGGCCGAGCGCAGAAGTGGTCCTGC
AACTTTATCCGCCTCCATCCAGTCTATTAATTGTTGCCGGGAAGCTAGAGTAAGTAGTTCGCCAGTTAAT
AGTTTGCGCAACGTTGTTGCCATTGCTACAGGCATCGTGGTGTCACGCTCGTCGTTTGGTATGGCTTCAT
TCAGCTCCGGTTCCCAACGATCAAGGCGAGTTACATGATCCCCCATGTTGTGCAAAAAAGCGGTTAGCTC
CTTCGGTCCTCCGATCGTTGTCAGAAGTAAGTTGGCCGCAGTGTTATCACTCATGGTTATGGCAGCACTG
CATAATTCTCTTACTGTCATGCCATCCGTAAGATGCTTTTCTGTGACTGGTGAGTACTCAACCAAGTCAT
TCTGAGAATAGTGTATGCGGCGACCGAGTTGCTCTTGCCCGGCGTCAATACGGGATAATACCGCGCCACA
TAGCAGAACTTTAAAAGTGCTCATCATTGGAAAACGTTCTTCGGGGCGAAAACTCTCAAGGATCTTACCG
CTGTTGAGATCCAGTTCGATGTAACCCACTCGTGCACCCAACTGATCTTCAGCATCTTTTACTTTCACCA
GCGTTTCTGGGTGAGCAAAAACAGGAAGGCAAAATGCCGCAAAAAAGGGAATAAGGGCGACACGGAAATG
TTGAATACTCATACTCTTCCTTTTTCAATATTATTGAAGCATTTATCAGGGTTATTGTCTCATGAGCGGA
TACATATTTGAATGTATTTAGAAAAATAAACAAATAGGGGTTCCGCGCACATTTCCCCGAAAAGTGCCAC
CTGACGTCTAAGAAACCATTATTATCATGACATTAACCTATAAAAATAGGCGTATCACGAGGCCCTTTCG
TCTCGCGCGTTTCGGTGATGACGGTGAAAACCTCTGACACATGCAGCTCCCGGAGACGGTCACAGCTTGT
CTGTAAGCGGATGCCGGGAGCAGACAAGCCCGTCAGGGCGCGTCAGCGGGTGTTGGCGGGTGTCGGGGCT
GGCTTAACTATGCGGCATCAGAGCAGATTGTACTGAGAGTGCACCATATGCGGTGTGAAATACCGCACAG
ATGCGTAAGGAGAAAATACCGCATCAGGCGCCATTCGCCATTCAGGCTGCGCAACTGTTGGGAAGGGCGA
TCGGTGCGGGCCTCTTCGCTATTACGCCAGCTGGCGAAAGGGGGATGTGCTGCAAGGCGATTAAGTTGGG
TAACGCCAGGGTTTTCCCAGTCACGACGTTGTAAAACGACGGCCAGTGCCAAGCTCGCTCTCCCTTATGC
GACTCCTGCATTAGGAAGCAGCCCAGTAGTAGGTTGAGGCCGTTGAGCACCGCCGCCGCAAGGAATGGTG
CATGCAAGGAGATGGCGCCCAACAGTCCCCCGGCCACGGGGCCTGCCACCATACCCACGCCGAAACAAGC
GCTCATGAGCCCGAAGTGGCGAGCCCGATCTTCCCCATCGGTGATGTCGGCGATATAGGCGCCAGCAACC
GCACCTGTGGCGCCGGTGATGCCGGCCACGATGCGTCCGGCGTAGAGGATCGATTAGTCCAATTTGTTAA
AGACAGGATATCAGTGGTCCAGGCTCTAGTTTTGACTCAACAATATCACCAGCTGAAGCCTATAGAGTAC
GAGCCATAGATAAAATAAAAGATTTTATTTAGTCTCCAGAAAAAGGGGGGAA
Features (pLannotate 1.2.2; 25 found; start..end, strand, type, name):
    580..921     +  misc_feature   MESV Ψ: packaging signal of murine embryonic stem cell virus
    988..1404    +  CDS            gag (truncated): truncated Moloney murine leukemia virus (MMLV) gag gene lacking the start codon
   1411..1778    +  misc_feature   pol region: Moloney murine leukemia virus (MMLV) pol region containing the splice acceptor site
   1796..2296    +  promoter       PGK promoter: mouse phosphoglycerate kinase 1 promoter
   2306..3325    +  CDS            H2-K1 (fragment): HA1B_MOUSE - Also known as H2-K. Experimental evidence at protein level: Swiss-Prot protein existence level 1. Involved in the presentation of foreign antigens to the immune system. From Mus musculus (Mouse).
   3414..3875    +  misc_feature   IRES: internal ribosome entry site (IRES) of the encephalomyocarditis virus (EMCV)
   3880..4299    +  CDS            bsr: BSR_BACCE - Experimental evidence at protein level: Swiss-Prot protein existence level 1. Catalyzes the deamination of the cytosine moiety of the antibiotics blasticidin S, cytomycin and acetylblasticidin S. From Bacillus cereus.
   4398..4428    +  LTR            3' LTR (ΔU3) (fragment): self-inactivating 3' long terminal repeat (LTR) from Moloney murine leukemia virus
   4484..4514    +  LTR            3' LTR (ΔU3) (fragment): self-inactivating 3' long terminal repeat (LTR) from Moloney murine leukemia virus
   4613..4688    -  ncRNA          mir-181: Accession: RF00076 - mir-181 microRNA precursor
   4797..4887    -  promoter       H1 promoter: human H1 RNA promoter
   4896..5382    +  LTR            3' LTR (fragment): 3' long terminal repeat from murine embryonic stem cell virus
   5575..5591    -  protein_bind   lac operator: The lac repressor binds to the lac operator to inhibit transcription in E. coli. This inhibition can be relieved by adding lactose or isopropyl-β-D-thiogalactopyranoside (IPTG). lac repressor encoded by lacI
   5599..5629    -  promoter       lac promoter: promoter for the E. coli lac operon
   5644..5665    -  protein_bind   CAP binding site: CAP binding activates transcription in the presence of cAMP. E. coli catabolite activator protein
   5678..5770    -  CDS            lacI (fragment): lac repressor; lacI; The lac repressor binds to the lac operator to inhibit transcription in E. coli. This inhibition can be relieved by adding lactose or isopropyl-β-D-thiogalactopyranoside (IPTG).
   5953..6541    -  rep_origin     ori: high-copy-number ColE1/pMB1/pBR322/pUC origin of replication
   6712..7572    -  CDS            AmpR: β-lactamase; bla; confers resistance to ampicillin, carbenicillin, and related antibiotics
   7573..7677    -  promoter       AmpR promoter: bla
   7772..7807    +  CDS            rop (fragment): Rop protein, which maintains plasmids at low copy number; rop
   7909..8008    +  misc_feature   bom (fragment): basis of mobility region from pBR322
   8014..8168    -  CDS            lacZα (fragment): LacZα fragment of β-galactosidase; lacZ fragment
   8176..8451    -  CDS            TcR (fragment): tetracycline efflux protein; tet; confers resistance to tetracycline
   8449..8549    +  CDS            env (fragment): murine leukemia virus gPr80 envelope polyprotein precursor; env; proteolytically cleaved into gp70SU and p15TM subunits
   8591..516     +  LTR            5' LTR (across the origin): 5' long terminal repeat from murine embryonic stem cell virus
