[The description below was written by a language model from this plasmid's Addgene catalogue record and pLannotate feature annotations shown in this document.]
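Description:
MDH1-miR-181a1-H2Kb2 is a murine retroviral vector built on the MDH1-454 backbone and designed to co-express the microRNA miR-181a and the mouse MHC class I gene H-2Kb (H2-K1) in mammalian cells. In bacteria it is propagated as a high-copy plasmid through a ColE1/pUC-type origin with ampicillin selection (AmpR). The plasmid backbone also carries non-functional remnants of lac, rop, bom, tetracycline-resistance and env sequences. The viral portion comprises a murine embryonic stem cell virus 5' LTR, the MESV Ψ packaging signal, a truncated MMLV gag lacking its start codon, and a pol region containing the splice acceptor. Together these elements allow the genomic RNA to be packaged when viral proteins are supplied in trans.

Downstream, an internal mouse PGK promoter drives a roughly 1 kb H2-K1 coding region, annotated as a fragment. It is followed by an EMCV IRES and the bsr blasticidin S deaminase gene, so H-2Kb and blasticidin resistance are translated from a single bicistronic transcript and transduced cells can be selected with blasticidin. The microRNA cassette is separate: a human H1 (RNA polymerase III) promoter drives a mir-181 precursor in the reverse orientation. It lies between short fragments annotated as ΔU3 LTR sequence and the main body of the MESV 3' LTR. Placement within the 3' LTR region is an arrangement that typically causes such a cassette to be duplicated into the 5' LTR on reverse transcription, although the record does not say this.

The depositor notes only that the construct expresses miR-181a and H-2Kb simultaneously. The associated publication concerns miR-181a as a modulator of T cell sensitivity and selection, but the record does not state the specific role of H-2Kb.
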