Addgene plasmid #17847: MDH1-miR-181a1-H2Kb2
Depositing lab: Chang-Zheng Chen. Depositing organization: Stanford University. Publication: miR-181a is an intrinsic modulator of T cell sensitivity and selection. Li QJ, Chau J, Ebert PJ, Sylvester G, Min H, Liu G, Braich R, Manoharan M, Soutschek J, Skare P, Klein LO, Davis MM, Chen CZ. Cell. 2007 Apr 6. 129(1):147-61. 10.1016/j.cell.2007.03.008 PubMed 17382377.
Backbone
  Vector backbone: MDH1-454
  Backbone manufacturer: Chen lab
  Backbone size w/o insert (bp): 7600
  Vector type: Mammalian Expression, Retroviral
  Selectable markers: Blasticidin
Growth in bacteria
  Bacterial resistance: Ampicillin, 100 μg/mL
  Growth temperature: 37°C
  Growth strain: DH5alpha
  Copy number: High Copy
Gene/Insert
  Gene/Insert name: H-2Kb
  Species: M. musculus (mouse)
  Insert size (bp): 1000
  Entrez Gene: H2-K1 (a.k.a. H-2K, H-2K(d), H2-D1, H2-K, K-f)
  Cloning method: Restriction Enzyme; 5′ cloning site See map (not destroyed); 3′ cloning site See map (not destroyed)
  Sequencing primers: 5′ mPGK-F
Terms and licenses: Academic/Nonprofit Terms; Industry Terms: Not Available to Industry
Depositor comments: This construct simultaneously expresses miR-181a and the H-2Kb gene.
How to cite: MDH1-miR-181a1-H2Kb2 was a gift from Chang-Zheng Chen (Addgene plasmid # 17847 ; http://n2t.net/addgene:17847 ; RRID:Addgene_17847)
