>Addgene plasmid #17847 | MDH1-miR-181a1-H2Kb2 | addgene partial sequence | sequence record 23782 | 17847 with mPGK-F
CTTTTCTCTTCNTATCTCCGGGCCTTTCGACCTGCACCATGGTACCGTGCACGCTGCTCCTGCTGTTGGC
GGCCGCCCTGGCTCCGACTCAGACCCGCGCGGGCCCACACTCGCTGAGGTATTTCGTCACCGCCGTGTCC
CGGCCCGGCCTCGGGGAGCCCCGGTACATGGAAGTCGGCTACGTGGACGACACGGAGTTCGTGCGCTTCG
ACAGCGACGCGGAGAATCCGAGATATGAGCCGCGGGCGCGGTGGATGGAGCAGGAGGGGCCCGAGTATTG
GGAGCGGGAGACACAGAAAGCCAAGGGCAATGAGCAGAGTTTCCGAGTGGACCTGAGGACCCTGCTCGGC
TACTACAACCAGAGCAAGGGCGGCTCTCACACTATTCAGGTGATCTCTGGCTGTGAAGTGGGGTCCGACG
GGCGACTCCTCCGCGGGTACCAGCAGTACGCCTACGACGGCTGCGATTACATCGCCCTGAACGAAGACCT
GAAAACGTGGACGGCGGCGGACATGGCGGCGCTGATCACCAAACACAAGTGGGAGCAGGCTGGTGAAGCA
GAGAGACTCAGGGCCTACCTGGAGGGCACGTGCGTGGAGTGGCTCCGCAGATACCTGAAGAACGGGAACG
CGACGCTGCTGCGCACAGATTCCCCAAAGGCCCATGTGACCCATCACAGCAGACCTGAAGATAAAGTCAC
CCTGAGGTGCTGGGCCCTGGGCTTCTACCTGAGTNANTTCCCCTGNCCTGGGATTTTGTGGGAAGAACTT
ATC
